Addgene plasmid #167348: Seattle_IPDA_control_6_002
Purpose: ddPCR gating control for droplets containing either gag+5'pol targets OR 3'pol+tat targets
Depositing lab: Florian Hladik. Depositing organization: Fred Hutchinson Cancer Center. Publication: A highly multiplexed droplet digital PCR assay to measure the intact HIV-1 proviral reservoir. Levy CN, Hughes SM, Roychoudhury P, Reeves DB, Amstuz C, Zhu H, Huang ML, Wei Y, Bull ME, Cassidy NAJ, McClure J, Frenkel LM, Stone M, Bakkour S, Wonderlich ER, Busch MP, Deeks SG, Schiffer JT, Coombs RW, Lehman DA, Jerome KR, Hladik F. Cell Rep Med. 2021 Apr 12;2(4):100243. doi: 10.1016/j.xcrm.2021.100243. eCollection 2021 Apr 20. PubMed 33948574.
Backbone
  Vector backbone: pUCIDT Amp
  Backbone manufacturer: IDT
  Vector type: Other
Growth in bacteria
  Bacterial resistance: Ampicillin, 100 μg/mL
  Growth temperature: 37°C
  Growth strain: DH5alpha
  Copy number: High Copy
Gene/Insert
  Gene/Insert name: pol_gag_tat
  Species: HIV-1
  Insert size (bp): 436
  Cloning method: Restriction Enzyme; 5′ cloning site SalI (not destroyed); 3′ cloning site SalI (destroyed during cloning)
  Sequencing primers: 5′ M13; 3′ M13
Resource information
  A portion of this plasmid was derived from a plasmid made by: based on concensus sequence from HIV-1 clade B sequences from LANL
Terms and licenses: Academic/Nonprofit Terms; Industry Terms: Not Available to Industry
Depositor comments: This plasmid has partial sequences for 3 different HIV-1 clade B genes. This plasmid is made by cutting out one of the targets from the Seattle_IPDA_control_1_001 plasmid using SalI-HF. partial sequences for 4 HIV-1 clade B targets: 5'pol, 3'pol, tat and gag
How to cite: Seattle_IPDA_control_6_002 was a gift from Florian Hladik (Addgene plasmid # 167348 ; http://n2t.net/addgene:167348 ; RRID:Addgene_167348)
