[The description below was written by a language model from this plasmid's Addgene catalogue record and pLannotate feature annotations shown in this document.]
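Description:
Seattle_IPDA_control_6_002 is a small (about 3.2 kb) non-expressing bacterial plasmid built on the commercial pUCIDT Amp gene-synthesis backbone. It serves purely as a DNA template standard for a multiplexed droplet digital PCR assay that measures intact HIV-1 proviruses. It is maintained at high copy in E. coli through the pUC-type ColE1/pMB1 origin and selected with ampicillin via the β-lactamase gene and its native promoter. The other backbone annotations are remnants of the pUC cloning region: fragments of lacZα, lacI, rop and bom, plus the lac promoter, operator and CAP site. They have no stated functional role in this construct. M13 primer sites flanking the insert are used for sequencing.

The 436 bp insert, named pol_gag_tat, is a concatenation of short partial HIV-1 sequences based on a clade B consensus. The feature table identifies the stem-loop 3 and 4 elements of the Psi packaging region at the start of gag, followed by a pol fragment, a second pol fragment from the integrase region, and a tat fragment. This matches the four amplicon targets named by the depositor: gag, 5' pol, 3' pol and tat. The depositor's comments describe these both as three genes and as four targets, which is consistent because pol contributes two targets.

The plasmid was derived from the parental Seattle_IPDA_control_1_001 plasmid by excising one target with SalI and religating; the record does not say which target was removed. None of the fragments is a complete gene or is placed for expression. According to the record, the plasmid is a gating control, used to set fluorescence thresholds for droplets containing either the gag plus 5' pol targets or the 3' pol plus tat targets.
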