Features (pLannotate 1.2.2; 16 found; start..end, strand, type, name):
    134..722     -  rep_origin     ori: high-copy-number ColE1/pMB1/pBR322/pUC origin of replication
    893..1753    -  CDS            AmpR: β-lactamase; bla; confers resistance to ampicillin, carbenicillin, and related antibiotics
   1754..1858    -  promoter       AmpR promoter: bla
   1953..1988    +  CDS            rop (fragment): Rop protein, which maintains plasmids at low copy number; rop
   2090..2189    +  misc_feature   bom (fragment): basis of mobility region from pBR322
   2195..2349    -  CDS            lacZα (fragment): LacZα fragment of β-galactosidase; lacZ fragment
   2446..2468    +  ncRNA          HIV-1 SL3: Accession: RF01381 - HIV-1 stem-loop 3 Psi packaging signal
   2474..2493    +  ncRNA          HIV-1 SL4: Accession: RF01382 - HIV-1 stem-loop 4 packaging signal
   2526..2633    +  CDS            HIV-1 pol (fragment): pol protein from human immunodeficiency virus 1; pol
   2648..2737    +  CDS            gag-pol (fragment): POL_HV1Z6 - Experimental evidence at protein level: Swiss-Prot protein existence level 1. [Integrase]: Catalyzes viral DNA integration into the host chromosome, by performing a series of DNA cutting and joining reactions. This enzyme activity takes place after virion entry into a cell and reverse transcription of the RNA genome in dsDNA. The first step in the integration process is 3' processing. This step requires a complex comprising the viral genome, matrix protein, Vpr and integrase. This complex is called the pre-integration complex (PIC). The integrase protein removes 2 nucleotides from
   2750..2851    +  CDS            tat (fragment): TAT_HV112 - Experimental evidence at protein level: Swiss-Prot protein existence level 1. Extracellular circulating Tat can be endocytosed by surrounding uninfected cells via the binding to several surface receptors such as CD26, CXCR4, heparan sulfate proteoglycans (HSPG) or LDLR. Neurons are rarely infected, but they internalize Tat via their LDLR. Through its interaction with nuclear HATs, Tat is potentially able to control the acetylation-dependent cellular gene expression. Modulates the expression of many cellular genes involved in cell survival, proliferation or in coding for cytokines o
   2919..2935    -  protein_bind   lac operator: The lac repressor binds to the lac operator to inhibit transcription in E. coli. This inhibition can be relieved by adding lactose or isopropyl-β-D-thiogalactopyranoside (IPTG). lac repressor encoded by lacI
   2943..2973    -  promoter       lac promoter: promoter for the E. coli lac operon
   2988..3009    -  protein_bind   CAP binding site: CAP binding activates transcription in the presence of cAMP. E. coli catabolite activator protein
   3022..3114    -  CDS            lacI (fragment): lac repressor; lacI; The lac repressor binds to the lac operator to inhibit transcription in E. coli. This inhibition can be relieved by adding lactose or isopropyl-β-D-thiogalactopyranoside (IPTG).
   3116..3163    -  rep_origin     RSF ori (fragment): Plasmids containing the RSF 1030 origin of replication can be propagated in E. coli cells that contain additional plasmids with compatible origins.
>Addgene plasmid #167348 | Seattle_IPDA_control_6_002 | addgene full sequence | sequence record 330525 | Addgene NGS Result
GGCGAGCGGTATCAGCTCACTCAAAGGCGGTAATACGGTTATCCACAGAATCAGGGGATAACGCAGGAAA
GAACATGTGAGCAAAAGGCCAGCAAAAGGCCAGGAACCGTAAAAAGGCCGCGTTGCTGGCGTTTTTCCAT
AGGCTCCGCCCCCCTGACGAGCATCACAAAAATCGACGCTCAAGTCAGAGGTGGCGAAACCCGACAGGAC
TATAAAGATACCAGGCGTTTCCCCCTGGAAGCTCCCTCGTGCGCTCTCCTGTTCCGACCCTGTCGCTTAC
CGGATACCTGTCCGCCTTTCTCCCTTCGGGAAGCGTGGCGCTTTCTCATAGCTCACGCTGTAGGTATCTC
AGTTCGGTGTAGGTCGTTCGCTCCAAGCTGGGCTGTGTGCACGAACCCCCCGTTCAGCCCGACCGCTGCG
CCTTATCCGGTAACTATCGTCTTGAGTCCAACCCGGTAAGACACGACTTATCGCCACTGGCAGCAGCCAC
TGGTAACAGGATTAGCAGAGCGAGGTATGTAGGCGGTGCTACAGAGTTCTTGAAGTGGTGGCCTAACTAC
GGCTACACTAGAAGAACAGTATTTGGTATCTGCGCTCTGCTGAAGCCAGTTACCTTCGGAAAAAGAGTTG
GTAGCTCTTGATCCGGCAAACAAACCACCGCTGGTAGCGGTGGTTTTTTTGTTTGCAAGCAGCAGATTAC
GCGCAGAAAAAAAGGATCTCAAGAAGATCCTTTGATCTTTTCTACGGGGTCTGACGCTCAGTGGAACGAA
AACTCACGTTAAGGGATTTTGGTCATGAGATTATCAAAAAGGATCTTCACCTAGATCCTTTTAAATTAAA
AATGAAGTTTTAAATCAATCTAAAGTATATATGAGTAAACTTGGTCTGACAGTTACCAATGCTTAATCAG
TGAGGCACCTATCTCAGCGATCTGTCTATTTCGTTCATCCATAGTTGCCTGACTCCCCGTCGTGTAGATA
ACTACGATACGGGAGGGCTTACCATCTGGCCCCAGTGCTGCAATGATACCGCGAGACCCACGCTCACCGG
CTCCAGATTTATCAGCAATAAACCAGCCAGCCGGAAGGGCCGAGCGCAGAAGTGGTCCTGCAACTTTATC
CGCCTCCATCCAGTCTATTAATTGTTGCCGGGAAGCTAGAGTAAGTAGTTCGCCAGTTAATAGTTTGCGC
AACGTTGTTGCCATTGCTACAGGCATCGTGGTGTCACGCTCGTCGTTTGGTATGGCTTCATTCAGCTCCG
GTTCCCAACGATCAAGGCGAGTTACATGATCCCCCATGTTGTGCAAAAAAGCGGTTAGCTCCTTCGGTCC
TCCGATCGTTGTCAGAAGTAAGTTGGCCGCAGTGTTATCACTCATGGTTATGGCAGCACTGCATAATTCT
CTTACTGTCATGCCATCCGTAAGATGCTTTTCTGTGACTGGTGAGTACTCAACCAAGTCATTCTGAGAAT
AGTGTATGCGGCGACCGAGTTGCTCTTGCCCGGCGTCAATACGGGATAATACCGCGCCACATAGCAGAAC
TTTAAAAGTGCTCATCATTGGAAAACGTTCTTCGGGGCGAAAACTCTCAAGGATCTTACCGCTGTTGAGA
TCCAGTTCGATGTAACCCACTCGTGCACCCAACTGATCTTCAGCATCTTTTACTTTCACCAGCGTTTCTG
GGTGAGCAAAAACAGGAAGGCAAAATGCCGCAAAAAAGGGAATAAGGGCGACACGGAAATGTTGAATACT
CATACTCTACCTTTTTCAATATTATTGAAGCATTTATCAGGGTTATTGTCTCATGAGCGGATACATATTT
GAATGTATTTAGAAAAATAAACAAATAGGGGTTCCGCGCACATTTCCCCGAAAAGTGCCACCTGACGTCT
AAGAAACCATTATTATCATGACATTAACCTATAAAAATAGGCGTATCACGAGGCCCTTTCGTCTCGCGCG
TTTCGGTGATGACGGTGAAAACCTCTGACACATGCAGCTCCCGGAGACGGTCACAGCTTGTCTGTAAGCG
GATGCCGGGAGCAGACAAGCCCGTCAGGGCGCGTCAGCGGGTGTTGGCGGGTGTCGGGGCTGGCTTAACT
ATGCGGCATCAGAGCAGATTGTACTGAGAGTGCACCAAATGCGGTGTGAAATACCGCACAGATGCGTAAG
GAGAAAATACCGCATCAGGCGCCATTCGCCATTCAGGCTGCGCAACTGTTGGGAAGGGCGATCGGTGCGG
GCCTCATCGCTATTACGCCAGCTGGCGAAAGGGGGATGTGCTGCAAGGCGATTAAGTTGGGTAACGCCAG
GGTTTTCCCAGTCACGACGTTGTAAAACGACGGCCAGTGCAACGCGATGACGATGGATAGCGATTCATCG
ATGAGCTGACCCGATCGCCGCCGCCGGAGGGTTGCGTTTGAGACGGGCGACAGATCCATGGGGTACCGAC
TAGCGGAGGCTAGAAGGAGAGAGATGGGTGCGAGAGCGTCAGTATTAAGCGGGGGAGAATTAGGGTACCA
TGCATTCCTTTAGCTTCCCTCAGATCACTCTTTGGCAACGACCCCTCGTCACAATAAAGATAGGGGGGCA
ATTAAAGGAAGCTCTATTAGATACAGGAGCAGATGATACAGTAATGCATTTAATTAAAGAGATCCACTTT
GGAAAGGACCAGCAAAGCTCCTCTGGAAAGGTGAAGGGGCAGTAGTAATACAAGATAATAGTGACATAAA
AGTAGTGTTAATTAACCTGCAGGTTTGTTTCATAACAAAAGGCTTAGGCATCTCCTATGGCAGGAAGAAG
CGGAGACAGCGACGAAGAGCTCCTCACCTGCAGGGTCGACCCATGGATCAGTTCTGGACCAGCGAGCTGT
GCTGCGACTCGTGGCGTAATCATGGTCATAGCTGTTTCCTGTGTGAAATTGTTATCCGCTCACAATTCCA
CACAACATACGAGCCGGAAGCATAAAGTGTAAAGCCTGGGGTGCCTAATGAGTGAGCTAACTCACATTAA
TTGCGTTGCGCTCACTGCCCGCTTTCCAGTCGGGAAACCTGTCGTGCCAGCTGCATTAATGAATCGGCCA
ACGCGCGGGGAGAGGCGGTTTGCGTATTGGGCGCTCTTCCGCTTCCTCGCTCACTGACTCGCTGCGCTCG
GTCGTTCGGCTGC
